Addgene plasmid #178910: psiCHECK2-mMOV10-3'UTR-MRE16+MRE153-mut
Purpose: dual luminescence reporter to assess miRNA responsiveness in the 3'UTR of mouse Mov10 RNA helicase
Depositing lab: Constance Ciaudo. Depositing organization: ETH Zurich (Swiss Federal Institute of Technology). Publication: Sequestration of LINE-1 in cytosolic aggregates by MOV10 restricts retrotransposition. Arora R, Bodak M, Penouty L, Hackman C, Ciaudo C. EMBO Rep. 2022 Jul 20:e54458. doi: 10.15252/embr.202154458. PubMed 35856394.
Backbone
  Vector backbone: psiCHECK-2
  Backbone manufacturer: Promega
  Backbone size w/o insert (bp): 3560
  Vector type: Luciferase
Growth in bacteria
  Bacterial resistance: Ampicillin, 100 μg/mL
  Growth temperature: 37°C
  Growth strain: DH5alpha
  Growth instructions: The plasmid was prepped in HST08 strain for the original study.
  Copy number: High Copy
Gene/Insert
  Gene/Insert name: 3'UTR mMov10
  Species: M. musculus (mouse)
  Insert size (bp): 383
  Mutation: CTG>AGT and TGC>CAT mir16+153 mutated
  Entrez Gene: Mov10 (a.k.a. C77703, Mov-10)
  Promoter: SV40 promoter
  Cloning method: Ligation Independent Cloning
  Sequencing primers: 5′ GGTTCTTTTCCAACGCTAT; 3′ CGAGGTCCGAAGACTCATT
Terms and licenses: Academic/Nonprofit Terms; Industry Terms: Not Available to Industry
Depositor comments: Please visit https://doi.org/10.1101/2021.11.09.467897 for bioRxiv preprint.
How to cite: psiCHECK2-mMOV10-3'UTR-MRE16+MRE153-mut was a gift from Constance Ciaudo (Addgene plasmid # 178910 ; http://n2t.net/addgene:178910 ; RRID:Addgene_178910)
