[The description below was written by a language model from this plasmid's Addgene catalogue record and pLannotate feature annotations shown in this document.]
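Description:
psiCHECK2-mMOV10-3'UTR-MRE16+MRE153-mut is a dual-luciferase reporter plasmid built on the Promega psiCHECK-2 backbone for transient expression in mammalian cells. It is designed to test whether the 3'UTR of mouse Mov10, an RNA helicase gene, responds to microRNAs. It is propagated in E. coli through a high-copy ColE1/pUC-type origin and selected with ampicillin via the β-lactamase (AmpR) gene. The sequenced record is 6,658 nt, which is larger than the catalogue's backbone size plus insert would suggest. The record does not explain this difference.

The test cassette uses the SV40 enhancer/early promoter followed by a chimeric β-globin/immunoglobulin intron to drive human codon-optimized Renilla luciferase (hRluc). A T7 promoter sits just upstream of the coding sequence. The 383 bp Mov10 3'UTR fragment is not annotated in the feature table. It presumably occupies the unannotated gap between the end of hRluc and the synthetic poly(A) signal, so it would become part of the Renilla transcript, where miRNA binding would lower Renilla output. In this version, two triplet substitutions (CTG>AGT and TGC>CAT) disrupt the predicted miR-16 and miR-153 response elements. The construct therefore serves as a double-mutant control, expected to be insensitive to those miRNAs when compared with a wild-type 3'UTR reporter.

A second, independent cassette on the same plasmid expresses firefly luciferase (luc+) from the HSV thymidine kinase promoter with an SV40 poly(A) signal. This gives an internal normalization signal, so Renilla/firefly ratios correct for transfection efficiency and cell number.
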