Features (pLannotate 1.2.2; 12 found; start..end, strand, type, name):
     62..419     +  promoter       SV40 promoter: SV40 enhancer and early promoter
    489..621     +  intron         chimeric intron: chimera between introns from human β-globin and immunoglobulin heavy chain genes
    666..684     +  promoter       T7 promoter: promoter for bacteriophage T7 RNA polymerase
    694..1629    +  CDS            hRluc: Renilla luciferase human codon-optimized
   2073..2121    +  polyA_signal   poly(A) signal: synthetic polyadenylation signal
   2130..2881    +  promoter       HSV TK promoter: herpes simplex virus thymidine kinase promoter
   2917..4569    +  CDS            luciferase: firefly luciferase; luc+; enhanced luc+ version of the luciferase gene AAS38485.1 42718124.0
   4613..4734    -  polyA_signal   SV40 poly(A) signal: SV40 polyadenylation signal
   4757..4825    -  CDS            large T antigen (fragment): large T antigen from SV40 (simian virus 40)
   4867..4971    +  promoter       AmpR promoter: bla
   4972..5832    +  CDS            AmpR: β-lactamase; bla; confers resistance to ampicillin, carbenicillin, and related antibiotics
   6003..6591    +  rep_origin     ori: high-copy-number ColE1/pMB1/pBR322/pUC origin of replication
>Addgene plasmid #178910 | psiCHECK2-mMOV10-3'UTR-MRE16+MRE153-mut | addgene full sequence | sequence record 377475 | Addgene NGS Result
AGATCTGCGCAGCACCATGGCCTGAAATAACCTCTGAAAGAGGAACTTGGTTAGGTACCTTCTGAGGCGG
AAAGAACCAGCTGTGGAATGTGTGTCAGTTAGGGTGTGGAAAGTCCCCAGGCTCCCCAGCAGGCAGAAGT
ATGCAAAGCATGCATCTCAATTAGTCAGCAACCAGGTGTGGAAAGTCCCCAGGCTCCCCAGCAGGCAGAA
GTATGCAAAGCATGCATCTCAATTAGTCAGCAACCATAGTCCCGCCCCTAACTCCGCCCATCCCGCCCCT
AACTCCGCCCAGTTCCGCCCATTCTCCGCCCCATGGCTGACTAATTTTTTTTATTTATGCAGAGGCCGAG
GCCGCCTCGGCCTCTGAGCTATTCCAGAAGTAGTGAGGAGGCTTTTTTGGAGGCCTAGGCTTTTGCAAAA
AGCTTGATTCTTCTGACACAACAGTCTCGAACTTAAGCTGCAGAAGTTGGTCGTGAGGCACTGGGCAGGT
AAGTATCAAGGTTACAAGACAGGTTTAAGGAGACCAATAGAAACTGGGCTTGTCGAGACAGAGAAGACTC
TTGCGTTTCTGATAGGCACCTATTGGTCTTACTGACATCCACTTTGCCTTTCTCTCCACAGGTGTCCACT
CCCAGTTCAATTACAGCTCTTAAGGCTAGAGTACTTAATACGACTCACTATAGGCTAGCCACCATGGCTT
CCAAGGTGTACGACCCCGAGCAACGCAAACGCATGATCACTGGGCCTCAGTGGTGGGCTCGCTGCAAGCA
AATGAACGTGCTGGACTCCTTCATCAACTACTATGATTCCGAGAAGCACGCCGAGAACGCCGTGATTTTT
CTGCATGGTAACGCTGCCTCCAGCTACCTGTGGAGGCACGTCGTGCCTCACATCGAGCCCGTGGCTAGAT
GCATCATCCCTGATCTGATCGGAATGGGTAAGTCCGGCAAGAGCGGGAATGGCTCATATCGCCTCCTGGA
TCACTACAAGTACCTCACCGCTTGGTTCGAGCTGCTGAACCTTCCAAAGAAAATCATCTTTGTGGGCCAC
GACTGGGGGGCTTGTCTGGCCTTTCACTACTCCTACGAGCACCAAGACAAGATCAAGGCCATCGTCCATG
CTGAGAGTGTCGTGGACGTGATCGAGTCCTGGGACGAGTGGCCTGACATCGAGGAGGATATCGCCCTGAT
CAAGAGCGAAGAGGGCGAGAAAATGGTGCTTGAGAATAACTTCTTCGTCGAGACCATGCTCCCAAGCAAG
ATCATGCGGAAACTGGAGCCTGAGGAGTTCGCTGCCTACCTGGAGCCATTCAAGGAGAAGGGCGAGGTTA
GACGGCCTACCCTCTCCTGGCCTCGCGAGATCCCTCTCGTTAAGGGAGGCAAGCCCGACGTCGTCCAGAT
TGTCCGCAACTACAACGCCTACCTTCGGGCCAGCGACGATCTGCCTAAGATGTTCATCGAGTCCGACCCT
GGGTTCTTTTCCAACGCTATTGTCGAGGGAGCTAAGAAGTTCCCTAACACCGAGTTCGTGAAGGTGAAGG
GCCTCCACTTCAGCCAGGAGGACGCTCCAGATGAAATGGGTAAGTACATCAAGAGCTTCGTGGAGCGCGT
GCTGAAGAACGAGCAGTAATTCTAGGCGATCGCTCGAGCCCGGGAATTCGTTTAAACCTAGAGCGGCCGC
GGGAATTCGATTTAGGCGATCGCTCGAGGCCACAGCCGCCCGCCTTCTCACACCAGCCAAGCCTTATTGC
TGCCTATCCCTGACCCAGAACCCAGCTCTCCTGTCCCTGCAAGAGATGGGAAGGCCGGGAAGTTTACAGC
CCAGACCATTCCGCCCCTTCCTCTGCTAGGGAAGACAACCCAAGAGTCTAAAACTCGGAGGAAGGGGGAG
GAAGAAAGCTTTTTTTTTTTTTTTTAAACCCTCTCCTTTGCAGTGCTGGGGATCGAACCCAGAGCCTCAA
ATATGCTAGGCAAGCACTCTGCCCCTGAGCTGCTTTAAGAAAAACAAAATGCTGTTCTACATAAAAGGCC
GCTGGCCGCAAAATCACTAGTGAATTCGCGGCCGCTGGCCGCAATAAAATATCTTTATTTTCATTACATC
TGTGTGTTGGTTTTTTGTGTGAGGATCTAAATGAGTCTTCGGACCTCGCGGGGGCCGCTTAAGCGGTGGT
TAGGGTTTGTCTGACGCGGGGGGAGGGGGAAGGAACGAAACACTCTCATTCGGAGGCGGCTCGGGGTTTG
GTCTTGGTGGCCACGGGCACGCAGAAGAGCGCCGCGATCCTCTTAAGCACCCCCCCGCCCTCCGTGGAGG
CGGGGGTTTGGTCGGCGGGTGGTAACTGGCGGGCCGCTGACTCGGGCGGGTCGCGCGCCCCAGAGTGTGA
CCTTTTCGGTCTGCTCGCAGACCCCCGGGCGGCGCCGCCGCGGCGGCGACGGGCTCGCTGGGTCCTAGGC
TCCATGGGGACCGTATACGTGGACAGGCTCTGGAGCATCCGCACGACTGCGGTGATATTACCGGAGACCT
TCTGCGGGACGAGCCGGGTCACGCGGCTGACGCGGAGCGTCCGTTGGGCGACAAACACCAGGACGGGGCA
CAGGTACACTATCTTGTCACCCGGAGGCGCGAGGGACTGCAGGAGCTTCAGGGAGTGGCGCAGCTGCTTC
ATCCCCGTGGCCCGTTGCTCGCGTTTGCTGGCGGTGTCCCCGGAAGAAATATATTTGCATGTCTTTAGTT
CTATGATGACACAAACCCCGCCCAGCGTCTTGTCATTGGCGAATTCGAACACGCAGATGCAGTCGGGGCG
GCGCGGTCCCAGGTCCACTTCGCATATTAAGGTGACGCGTGTGGCCTCGAACACCGAGCGACCCTGCAGC
GACCCGCTTAAAAGCTTGGCATTCCGGTACTGTTGGTAAAGCCACCATGGCCGATGCTAAGAACATTAAG
AAGGGCCCTGCTCCCTTCTACCCTCTGGAGGATGGCACCGCTGGCGAGCAGCTGCACAAGGCCATGAAGA
GGTATGCCCTGGTGCCTGGCACCATTGCCTTCACCGATGCCCACATTGAGGTGGACATCACCTATGCCGA
GTACTTCGAGATGTCTGTGCGCCTGGCCGAGGCCATGAAGAGGTACGGCCTGAACACCAACCACCGCATC
GTGGTGTGCTCTGAGAACTCTCTGCAGTTCTTCATGCCAGTGCTGGGCGCCCTGTTCATCGGAGTGGCCG
TGGCCCCTGCTAACGACATTTACAACGAGCGCGAGCTGCTGAACAGCATGGGCATTTCTCAGCCTACCGT
GGTGTTCGTGTCTAAGAAGGGCCTGCAGAAGATCCTGAACGTGCAGAAGAAGCTGCCTATCATCCAGAAG
ATCATCATCATGGACTCTAAGACCGACTACCAGGGCTTCCAGAGCATGTACACATTCGTGACATCTCATC
TGCCTCCTGGCTTCAACGAGTACGACTTCGTGCCAGAGTCTTTCGACAGGGACAAAACCATTGCCCTGAT
CATGAACAGCTCTGGGTCTACCGGCCTGCCTAAGGGCGTGGCCCTGCCTCATCGCACCGCCTGTGTGCGC
TTCTCTCACGCCCGCGACCCTATTTTCGGCAACCAGATCATCCCCGACACCGCTATTCTGAGCGTGGTGC
CATTCCACCACGGCTTCGGCATGTTCACCACCCTGGGCTACCTGATTTGCGGCTTTCGGGTGGTGCTGAT
GTACCGCTTCGAGGAGGAGCTGTTCCTGCGCAGCCTGCAAGACTACAAAATTCAGTCTGCCCTGCTGGTG
CCAACCCTGTTCAGCTTCTTCGCTAAGAGCACCCTGATCGACAAGTACGACCTGTCTAACCTGCACGAGA
TTGCCTCTGGCGGCGCCCCACTGTCTAAGGAGGTGGGCGAAGCCGTGGCCAAGCGCTTTCATCTGCCAGG
CATCCGCCAGGGCTACGGCCTGACCGAGACAACCAGCGCCATTCTGATTACCCCAGAGGGCGACGACAAG
CCTGGCGCCGTGGGCAAGGTGGTGCCATTCTTCGAGGCCAAGGTGGTGGACCTGGACACCGGCAAGACCC
TGGGAGTGAACCAGCGCGGCGAGCTGTGTGTGCGCGGCCCTATGATTATGTCCGGCTACGTGAATAACCC
TGAGGCCACAAACGCCCTGATCGACAAGGACGGCTGGCTGCACTCTGGCGACATTGCCTACTGGGACGAG
GACGAGCACTTCTTCATCGTGGACCGCCTGAAGTCTCTGATCAAGTACAAGGGCTACCAGGTGGCCCCAG
CCGAGCTGGAGTCTATCCTGCTGCAGCACCCTAACATTTTCGACGCCGGAGTGGCCGGCCTGCCCGACGA
CGATGCCGGCGAGCTGCCTGCCGCCGTCGTCGTGCTGGAACACGGCAAGACCATGACCGAGAAGGAGATC
GTGGACTATGTGGCCAGCCAGGTGACAACCGCCAAGAAGCTGCGCGGCGGAGTGGTGTTCGTGGACGAGG
TGCCCAAGGGCCTGACCGGCAAGCTGGACGCCCGCAAGATCCGCGAGATCCTGATCAAGGCTAAGAAAGG
CGGCAAGATCGCCGTGTAATAATTCTAGAGTCGGGGCGGCCGGCCGCTTCGAGCAGACATGATAAGATAC
ATTGATGAGTTTGGACAAACCACAACTAGAATGCAGTGAAAAAAATGCTTTATTTGTGAAATTTGTGATG
CTATTGCTTTATTTGTAACCATTATAAGCTGCAATAAACAAGTTAACAACAACAATTGCATTCATTTTAT
GTTTCAGGTTCAGGGGGAGGTGTGGGAGGTTTTTTAAAGCAAGTAAAACCTCTACAAATGTGGTAAAATC
GATAAGGATCCAGGTGGCACTTTTCGGGGAAATGTGCGCGGAACCCCTATTTGTTTATTTTTCTAAATAC
ATTCAAATATGTATCCGCTCATGAGACAATAACCCTGATAAATGCTTCAATAATATTGAAAAAGGAAGAG
TATGAGTATTCAACATTTCCGTGTCGCCCTTATTCCCTTTTTTGCGGCATTTTGCCTTCCTGTTTTTGCT
CACCCAGAAACGCTGGTGAAAGTAAAAGATGCTGAAGATCAGTTGGGTGCACGAGTGGGTTACATCGAAC
TGGATCTCAACAGCGGTAAGATCCTTGAGAGTTTTCGCCCCGAAGAACGTTTTCCAATGATGAGCACTTT
TAAAGTTCTGCTATGTGGCGCGGTATTATCCCGTATTGACGCCGGGCAAGAGCAACTCGGTCGCCGCATA
CACTATTCTCAGAATGACTTGGTTGAGTACTCACCAGTCACAGAAAAGCATCTTACGGATGGCATGACAG
TAAGAGAATTATGCAGTGCTGCCATAACCATGAGTGATAACACTGCGGCCAACTTACTTCTGACAACGAT
CGGAGGACCGAAGGAGCTAACCGCTTTTTTGCACAACATGGGGGATCATGTAACTCGCCTTGATCGTTGG
GAACCGGAGCTGAATGAAGCCATACCAAACGACGAGCGTGACACCACGATGCCTGTAGCAATGGCAACAA
CGTTGCGCAAACTATTAACTGGCGAACTACTTACTCTAGCTTCCCGGCAACAATTAATAGACTGGATGGA
GGCGGATAAAGTTGCAGGACCACTTCTGCGCTCGGCCCTTCCGGCTGGCTGGTTTATTGCTGATAAATCT
GGAGCCGGTGAGCGTGGGTCTCGCGGTATCATTGCAGCACTGGGGCCAGATGGTAAGCCCTCCCGTATCG
TAGTTATCTACACGACGGGGAGTCAGGCAACTATGGATGAACGAAATAGACAGATCGCTGAGATAGGTGC
CTCACTGATTAAGCATTGGTAACTGTCAGACCAAGTTTACTCATATATACTTTAGATTGATTTAAAACTT
CATTTTTAATTTAAAAGGATCTAGGTGAAGATCCTTTTTGATAATCTCATGACCAAAATCCCTTAACGTG
AGTTTTCGTTCCACTGAGCGTCAGACCCCGTAGAAAAGATCAAAGGATCTTCTTGAGATCCTTTTTTTCT
GCGCGTAATCTGCTGCTTGCAAACAAAAAAACCACCGCTACCAGCGGTGGTTTGTTTGCCGGATCAAGAG
CTACCAACTCTTTTTCCGAAGGTAACTGGCTTCAGCAGAGCGCAGATACCAAATACTGTTCTTCTAGTGT
AGCCGTAGTTAGGCCACCACTTCAAGAACTCTGTAGCACCGCCTACATACCTCGCTCTGCTAATCCTGTT
ACCAGTGGCTGCTGCCAGTGGCGATAAGTCGTGTCTTACCGGGTTGGACTCAAGACGATAGTTACCGGAT
AAGGCGCAGCGGTCGGGCTGAACGGGGGGTTCGTGCACACAGCCCAGCTTGGAGCGAACGACCTACACCG
AACTGAGATACCTACAGCGTGAGCTATGAGAAAGCGCCACGCTTCCCGAAGGGAGAAAGGCGGACAGGTA
TCCGGTAAGCGGCAGGGTCGGAACAGGAGAGCGCACGAGGGAGCTTCCAGGGGGAAACGCCTGGTATCTT
TATAGTCCTGTCGGGTTTCGCCACCTCTGACTTGAGCGTCGATTTTTGTGATGCTCGTCAGGGGGGCGGA
GCCTATGGAAAAACGCCAGCAACGCGGCCTTTTTACGGTTCCTGGCCTTTTGCTGGCCTTTTGCTCACAT
GGCTCGAC
