>Addgene plasmid #178910 | psiCHECK2-mMOV10-3'UTR-MRE16+MRE153-mut | depositor partial sequence | sequence record 347259 | mMOV10 3'UTR:MREmiR16+153-mut
GGCCGCGGGAATTCGATTTAGGCGATCGCTCGAGGCCACAGCCGCCCGCCTTCTCACACCAGCCAAGCCT
TATTGCTGCCTATCCCTGACCCAGAACCCAGCTCTCCTGTCCCTGCAAGAGATGGGAAGGCCGGGAAGTT
TACAGCCCAGACCATTCCGCCCCTTCCTCTGCTAGGGAAGACAACCCAAGAGTCTAAAACTCGGAGGAAG
GGGGAGGAAGAAAGCTTTTTTTTTTTTTTTTAAACCCTCTCCTTTGCAGTGCTGGGGATCGAACCCAGAG
CCTCAAATATGCTAGGCAAGCACTCTGCCCCTGAGCTGCTTTAAGAAAAACAAAATGCTGTTCTACATAA
AAGGCCGCTGGCCGCAAAATCACTAGTGAATTCGCGGCC
